Addgene plasmid #175365: pDN513
Purpose: (Empty Backbone) Yeast shuttle plasmid that allows conversion between low copy, high copy, and integrating vectors. Low copy, HIS3-selected.
Depositing lab: Daniel Nickerson. Depositing organization: California State University, San Bernardino. Publication: Rapid conversion of replicating and integrating Saccharomyces cerevisiae plasmid vectors via Cre recombinase. Nickerson DP, Quinn MA, Milnes JM. G3 (Bethesda). 2021 Dec 8;11(12). pii: 6380430. doi: 10.1093/g3journal/jkab336. PubMed 34599813.
Backbone
  Vector backbone: pDN513
  Backbone size (bp): 5019
  Vector type: Yeast Expression
  Selectable markers: HIS3
Growth in bacteria
  Bacterial resistance: Ampicillin, 100 μg/mL
  Growth temperature: 37°C
  Growth strain: DH5alpha
  Copy number: Low Copy
Terms and licenses: Academic/Nonprofit Terms; Industry Terms: Not Available to Industry
Depositor comments: This plasmid was generated by modification of plasmid pRS403 (Sikorski & Hieter, 1989, Genetics 122:19-27) by insertion of CEN6/ARSH4 low copy S. cerevisiae replication and partitioning locus with flanking restriction enzyme cut sites (AatII, AvrII, and SphI). bioRxiv pre-print 367219: Rapid conversion of replicating and integrating Saccharomyces cerevisiae plasmid vectors via Cre recombinase https://doi.org/10.1101/2020.11.03.367219
How to cite: pDN513 was a gift from Daniel Nickerson (Addgene plasmid # 175365 ; http://n2t.net/addgene:175365 ; RRID:Addgene_175365)
