[The description below was written by a language model from this plasmid's Addgene catalogue record and pLannotate feature annotations shown in this document.]
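Description:
pDN513 is an empty-backbone yeast–E. coli shuttle vector of about 5 kb, built by modifying the integrating plasmid pRS403. The modification inserted a CEN6/ARSH4 module, which combines a Saccharomyces cerevisiae centromere with an autonomously replicating sequence. This module lets the plasmid replicate episomally and segregate stably at low copy in yeast. The inserted locus is flanked by AatII, AvrII and SphI restriction sites, so the replication element can be exchanged or removed. Yeast selection relies on the HIS3 auxotrophic marker under its native promoter, which complements histidine auxotrophy. In E. coli the plasmid is maintained through a ColE1/pUC-type origin and selected with ampicillin via the bla gene and its promoter. An f1 origin is also present, which allows production of single-stranded DNA.

The cloning region is the pBluescript-type polylinker inherited from the pRS series. It is flanked by opposing T7 and T3 promoters and sits within a lacZα fragment downstream of the lac promoter, lac operator and CAP binding site, an arrangement normally used for blue/white screening of inserts. No yeast promoter or terminator for expressing a cargo gene is annotated, so an insert would need to carry its own regulatory sequences. The short rop, bom, lacI and MRM1/PET56 fragments in the table look like remnants of the parental vector and of genomic sequence beside HIS3 rather than functional parts.

The plasmid belongs to a vector set designed for conversion between low-copy, high-copy and integrating forms, and it is the low-copy, HIS3-selected member. The associated publication describes Cre-mediated conversion, but no lox sites are annotated in this feature table.
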