Features (pLannotate 1.2.2; 19 found; start..end, strand, type, name):
    296..331     +  CDS            rop (fragment): Rop protein, which maintains plasmids at low copy number; rop
    433..482     +  misc_feature   bom (fragment): basis of mobility region from pBR322
    483..563     -  CDS            MRM1 (fragment): MRM1_YEAST - Also known as PET56 From Saccharomyces cerevisiae (strain ATCC 204508 / S288c) (Baker's yeast).
    613..800     +  promoter       HIS3 promoter: S. cerevisiae HIS3
    801..1463    +  CDS            HIS3: imidazoleglycerol-phosphate dehydratase, required for histidine biosynthesis; S. cerevisiae HIS3; yeast auxotrophic marker
   1671..1722    +  misc_feature   bom (fragment): basis of mobility region from pBR322
   1750..2178    -  rep_origin     f1 ori (sequence partly withheld): f1 bacteriophage origin of replication; arrow indicates direction of (+) strand synthesis
   2182..2337    -  CDS            lacZα (fragment): LacZα fragment of β-galactosidase; lacZ fragment
   2345..2363    +  promoter       T7 promoter: promoter for bacteriophage T7 RNA polymerase
   2372..2479    -  misc_feature   MCS: pBluescript multiple cloning site
   2492..2510    -  promoter       T3 promoter: promoter for bacteriophage T3 RNA polymerase
   2555..2571    -  protein_bind   lac operator: The lac repressor binds to the lac operator to inhibit transcription in E. coli. This inhibition can be relieved by adding lactose or isopropyl-β-D-thiogalactopyranoside (IPTG). lac repressor encoded by lacI
   2579..2609    -  promoter       lac promoter: promoter for the E. coli lac operon
   2624..2645    -  protein_bind   CAP binding site: CAP binding activates transcription in the presence of cAMP. E. coli catabolite activator protein
   2658..2750    -  CDS            lacI (fragment): lac repressor; lacI; The lac repressor binds to the lac operator to inhibit transcription in E. coli. This inhibition can be relieved by adding lactose or isopropyl-β-D-thiogalactopyranoside (IPTG).
   2933..3521    -  rep_origin     ori: high-copy-number ColE1/pMB1/pBR322/pUC origin of replication
   3692..4552    -  CDS            AmpR: β-lactamase; bla; confers resistance to ampicillin, carbenicillin, and related antibiotics
   4553..4657    -  promoter       AmpR promoter: bla
   4709..194     +  misc_feature   CEN/ARS (across the origin): S. cerevisiae CEN6 centromere fused to an autonomously replicating sequence
>Addgene plasmid #175365 | pDN513 | addgene full sequence | sequence record 350276 | Addgene NGS Result
TAAAGTACGCTTTTTGTTGAAATTTTTTAAACCTTTGTTTATTTTTTTTTCTTCATTCCGTAACTCTTCT
ACCTTCTTTATTTACTTTCTAAAATCCAAATACAAAACATAAAAATAAATAAACACAGAGTAAATTCCCA
AATTATTCCATCATTAAAAGATACGAGGCGCGTGTAAGTTACAGGCAAGCGATCCGTCTAAGAAACCATT
ATTATCGCATGCCTAGGACGTCTAAGAAACCATTATTATCATGACATTAACCTATAAAAATAGGCGTATC
ACGAGGCCCTTTCGTCTCGCGCGTTTCGGTGATGACGGTGAAAACCTCTGACACATGCAGCTCCCGGAGA
CGGTCACAGCTTGTCTGTAAGCGGATGCCGGGAGCAGACAAGCCCGTCAGGGCGCGTCAGCGGGTGTTGG
CGGGTGTCGGGGCTGGCTTAACTATGCGGCATCAGAGCAGATTGTACTGAGAGTGCACCATAAATTCCCG
TTTTAAGAGCTTGGTGAGCGCTAGGAGTCACTGCCAGGTATCGTTTGAACACGGCATTAGTCAGGGAAGT
CATAACACAGTCCTTTCCCGCAATTTTCTTTTTCTATTACTCTTGGCCTCCTCTAGTACACTCTATATTT
TTTTATGCCTCGGTAATGATTTTCATTTTTTTTTTTCCACCTAGCGGATGACTCTTTTTTTTTCTTAGCG
ATTGGCATTATCACATAATGAATTATACATTATATAAAGTAATGTGATTTCTTCGAAGAATATACTAAAA
AATGAGCAGGCAAGATAAACGAAGGCAAAGATGACAGAGCAGAAAGCCCTAGTAAAGCGTATTACAAATG
AAACCAAGATTCAGATTGCGATCTCTTTAAAGGGTGGTCCCCTAGCGATAGAGCACTCGATCTTCCCAGA
AAAAGAGGCAGAAGCAGTAGCAGAACAGGCCACACAATCGCAAGTGATTAACGTCCACACAGGTATAGGG
TTTCTGGACCATATGATACATGCTCTGGCCAAGCATTCCGGCTGGTCGCTAATCGTTGAGTGCATTGGTG
ACTTACACATAGACGACCATCACACCACTGAAGACTGCGGGATTGCTCTCGGTCAAGCTTTTAAAGAGGC
CCTAGGGGCCGTGCGTGGAGTAAAAAGGTTTGGATCAGGATTTGCGCCTTTGGATGAGGCACTTTCCAGA
GCGGTGGTAGATCTTTCGAACAGGCCGTACGCAGTTGTCGAACTTGGTTTGCAAAGGGAGAAAGTAGGAG
ATCTCTCTTGCGAGATGATCCCGCATTTTCTTGAAAGCTTTGCAGAGGCTAGCAGAATTACCCTCCACGT
TGATTGTCTGCGAGGCAAGAATGATCATCACCGTAGTGAGAGTGCGTTCAAGGCTCTTGCGGTTGCCATA
AGAGAAGCCACCTCGCCCAATGGTACCAACGATGTTCCCTCCACCAAAGGTGTTCTTATGTAGTGACACC
GATTATTTAAAGCTGCAGCATACGATATATATACATGTGTATATATGTATACCTATGAATGTCAGTAAGT
ATGTATACGAACAGTATGATACTGAAGATGACAAGGTAATGCATCATTCTATACGTGTCATTCTGAACGA
GGCGCGCTTTCCTTTTTTCTTTTTGCTTTTTCTTTTTTTTTCTCTTGAACTCGACGGATCTATGCGGTGT
GAAATACCGCACAGATGCGTAAGGAGAAAATACCGCATCAGGAAATTGTAAGCGTTAATATTTTGTTAAA
ATTCGCGTTAAATTTTTGTTAAATCAGCTCATTTTTTAACCAATAGGCCGAAATCGGCAAAATCCCTTAT
AAATCAAAAGAATAGACCGAGATAGGGT
[37 nt withheld, positions 1849-1885]
AAAGAACGTGGACTCCAACGTCAAAGG
[49 nt withheld, positions 1913-1961]
T
[91 nt withheld, positions 1963-2053]
G
[124 nt withheld, positions 2055-2178]
CCATTCGCCATTCAGGCTGCGCAACTGTTGGGAAGGGCGATCGGTGCGGGCCTCTTCGCTATTACGCCAG
CTGGCGAAAGGGGGATGTGCTGCAAGGCGATTAAGTTGGGTAACGCCAGGGTTTTCCCAGTCACGACGTT
GTAAAACGACGGCCAGTGAGCGCGCGTAATACGACTCACTATAGGGCGAATTGGGTACCGGGCCCCCCCT
CGAGGTCGACGGTATCGATAAGCTTGATATCGAATTCCTGCAGCCCGGGGGATCCACTAGTTCTAGAGCG
GCCGCCACCGCGGTGGAGCTCCAGCTTTTGTTCCCTTTAGTGAGGGTTAATTGCGCGCTTGGCGTAATCA
TGGTCATAGCTGTTTCCTGTGTGAAATTGTTATCCGCTCACAATTCCACACAACATACGAGCCGGAAGCA
TAAAGTGTAAAGCCTGGGGTGCCTAATGAGTGAGCTAACTCACATTAATTGCGTTGCGCTCACTGCCCGC
TTTCCAGTCGGGAAACCTGTCGTGCCAGCTGCATTAATGAATCGGCCAACGCGCGGGGAGAGGCGGTTTG
CGTATTGGGCGCTCTTCCGCTTCCTCGCTCACTGACTCGCTGCGCTCGGTCGTTCGGCTGCGGCGAGCGG
TATCAGCTCACTCAAAGGCGGTAATACGGTTATCCACAGAATCAGGGGATAACGCAGGAAAGAACATGTG
AGCAAAAGGCCAGCAAAAGGCCAGGAACCGTAAAAAGGCCGCGTTGCTGGCGTTTTTCCATAGGCTCCGC
CCCCCTGACGAGCATCACAAAAATCGACGCTCAAGTCAGAGGTGGCGAAACCCGACAGGACTATAAAGAT
ACCAGGCGTTTCCCCCTGGAAGCTCCCTCGTGCGCTCTCCTGTTCCGACCCTGCCGCTTACCGGATACCT
GTCCGCCTTTCTCCCTTCGGGAAGCGTGGCGCTTTCTCATAGCTCACGCTGTAGGTATCTCAGTTCGGTG
TAGGTCGTTCGCTCCAAGCTGGGCTGTGTGCACGAACCCCCCGTTCAGCCCGACCGCTGCGCCTTATCCG
GTAACTATCGTCTTGAGTCCAACCCGGTAAGACACGACTTATCGCCACTGGCAGCAGCCACTGGTAACAG
GATTAGCAGAGCGAGGTATGTAGGCGGTGCTACAGAGTTCTTGAAGTGGTGGCCTAACTACGGCTACACT
AGAAGAACAGTATTTGGTATCTGCGCTCTGCTGAAGCCAGTTACCTTCGGAAAAAGAGTTGGTAGCTCTT
GATCCGGCAAACAAACCACCGCTGGTAGCGGTGGTTTTTTTGTTTGCAAGCAGCAGATTACGCGCAGAAA
AAAAGGATCTCAAGAAGATCCTTTGATCTTTTCTACGGGGTCTGACGCTCAGTGGAACGAAAACTCACGT
TAAGGGATTTTGGTCATGAGATTATCAAAAAGGATCTTCACCTAGATCCTTTTAAATTAAAAATGAAGTT
TTAAATCAATCTAAAGTATATATGAGTAAACTTGGTCTGACAGTTACCAATGCTTAATCAGTGAGGCACC
TATCTCAGCGATCTGTCTATTTCGTTCATCCATAGTTGCCTGACTCCCCGTCGTGTAGATAACTACGATA
CGGGAGGGCTTACCATCTGGCCCCAGTGCTGCAATGATACCGCGAGACCCACGCTCACCGGCTCCAGATT
TATCAGCAATAAACCAGCCAGCCGGAAGGGCCGAGCGCAGAAGTGGTCCTGCAACTTTATCCGCCTCCAT
CCAGTCTATTAATTGTTGCCGGGAAGCTAGAGTAAGTAGTTCGCCAGTTAATAGTTTGCGCAACGTTGTT
GCCATTGCTACAGGCATCGTGGTGTCACGCTCGTCGTTTGGTATGGCTTCATTCAGCTCCGGTTCCCAAC
GATCAAGGCGAGTTACATGATCCCCCATGTTGTGCAAAAAAGCGGTTAGCTCCTTCGGTCCTCCGATCGT
TGTCAGAAGTAAGTTGGCCGCAGTGTTATCACTCATGGTTATGGCAGCACTGCATAATTCTCTTACTGTC
ATGCCATCCGTAAGATGCTTTTCTGTGACTGGTGAGTACTCAACCAAGTCATTCTGAGAATAGTGTATGC
GGCGACCGAGTTGCTCTTGCCCGGCGTCAATACGGGATAATACCGCGCCACATAGCAGAACTTTAAAAGT
GCTCATCATTGGAAAACGTTCTTCGGGGCGAAAACTCTCAAGGATCTTACCGCTGTTGAGATCCAGTTCG
ATGTAACCCACTCGTGCACCCAACTGATCTTCAGCATCTTTTACTTTCACCAGCGTTTCTGGGTGAGCAA
AAACAGGAAGGCAAAATGCCGCAAAAAAGGGAATAAGGGCGACACGGAAATGTTGAATACTCATACTCTT
CCTTTTTCAATATTATTGAAGCATTTATCAGGGTTATTGTCTCATGAGCGGATACATATTTGAATGTATT
TAGAAAAATAAACAAATAGGGGTTCCGCGCACATTTCCCCGAAAAGTGCCACCTGACGTCCTAGGCATGC
GGTCCTTTTCATCACGTGCTATAAAAATAATTATAATTTAAATTTTTTAATATAAATATATAAATTAAAA
ATAGAAAGTAAAAAAAGAAATTAAAGAAAAAATAGTTTTTGTTTTCCGAAGATGTAAAAGACTCTAGGGG
GATCGCCAACAAATACTACCTTTTATCTTGCTCTTCCTGCTCTCAGGTATTAATGCCGAATTGTTTCATC
TTGTCTGTGTAGAAGACCACACACGAAAATCCTGTGATTTTACATTTTACTTATCGTTAATCGAATGTAT
ATCTATTTAATCTGCTTTTCTTGTCTAATAAATATATATG
